>Addgene plasmid #102955 | pHCD1Dsol | addgene full sequence | sequence record 212913 | Addgene NGS Result
GACATTGATTATTGACTAGTTATTAATAGTAATCAATTACGGGGTCATTAGTTCATAGCCCATATATGGA
GTTCCGCGTTACATAACTTACGGTAAATGGCCCGCCTGGCTGACCGCCCAACGACCCCCGCCCATTGACG
TCAATAATGACGTATGTTCCCATAGTAACGCCAATAGGGACTTTCCATTGACGTCAATGGGTGGAGTATT
TACGGTAAACTGCCCACTTGGCAGTACATCAAGTGTATCATATGCCAAGTACGCCCCCTATTGACGTCAA
TGACGGTAAATGGCCCGCCTGGCATTATGCCCAGTACATGACCTTATGGGACTTTCCTACTTGGCAGTAC
ATCTACGTATTAGTCATCGCTATTACCATGGTGATGCGGTTTTGGCAGTACATCAATGGGCGTGGATAGC
GGTTTGACTCACGGGGATTTCCAAGTCTCCACCCCATTGACGTCAATGGGAGTTTGTTTTGGCACCAAAA
TCAACGGGACTTTCCAAAATGTCGTAACAACTCCGCCCCATTGACGCAAATGGGCGGTAGGCGTGTACGG
TGGGAGGTCTATATAAGCAGAGCTCGTTTAGTGAACCGTCAGATCGCCTGGAGACGCCATCCACGCTGTT
TTGACCTCCATAGAAGACACCGGGACCGATCCAGCCTCCGGTCGACCGATCCTGAGAACTTCAGGGTGAG
TTTGGGGACCCTTGATTGTTCTTTCTTTTTCGCTATTGTAAAATTCATGTTATATGGAGGGGGCAAAGTT
TTCAGGGTGTTGTTTAGAATGGGAAGATGTCCCTTGTATCACCATGGACCCTCATGATAATTTTGTTTCT
TTCACTTTCTACTCTGTTGACAACCATTGTCTCCTCTTATTTTCTTTTCATTTTCTGTAACTTTTTCGTT
AAACTTTAGCTTGCATTTGTAACGAATTTTTAAATTCACTTTTGTTTATTTGTCAGATTGTAAGTACTTT
CTCTAATCACTTTTTTTTCAAGGCAATCAGGGTATATTATATTGTACTTCAGCACAGTTTTAGAGAACAA
TTGTTATAATTAAATGATAAGGTAGAATATTTCTGCATATAAATTCTGGCTGGCGTGGAAATATTCTTAT
TGGTAGAAACAACTACACCCTGGTCATCATCCTGCCTTTCTCTTTATGGTTACAATGATATACACTGTTT
GAGATGAGGATAAAATACTCTGAGTCCAAACCGGGCCCCTCTGCTAACCATGTTCATGCCTTCTTCTCTT
TCCTACAGCTCCTGGGCAACGTGCTGGTTGTTGTGCTGTCTCATCATTTTGGCAAAGAATTCCTCGAGAT
ATGGGGTGCCTGCTGTTTCTGCTGCTCTGGGCGCTCCTCCAGGCTTGGGGAAGCGCTGAAGTCCCGCAAA
GGCTTTTCCCCCTCCGCTGCCTCCAGATCTCGTCCTTCGCCAATAGCAGCTGGACGCGCACCGACGGCTT
GGCGTGGCTGGGGGAGCTGCAGACGCACAGCTGGAGCAACGACTCGGACACCGTCCGCTCTCTGAAGCCT
TGGTCCCAGGGCACGTTCAGCGACCAGCAGTGGGAGACGCTGCAGCATATATTTCGGGTTTATCGAAGCA
GCTTCACCAGGGACGTGAAGGAATTCGCCAAAATGCTACGCTTATCCTATCCCTTGGAGCTCCAGGTGTC
CGCTGGCTGTGAGGTGCACCCTGGGAACGCCTCAAATAACTTCTTCCATGTAGCATTTCAAGGAAAAGAT
ATCCTGAGTTTCCAAGGAACTTCTTGGGAGCCAACCCAAGAGGCCCCACTTTGGGTAAACTTGGCCATTC
AAGTGCTCAACCAGGACAAGTGGACGAGGGAAACAGTGCAGTGGCTCCTTAATGGCACCTGCCCCCAATT
TGTCAGTGGCCTCCTTGAGTCAGGGAAGTCGGAACTGAAGAAGCAAGTGAAGCCCAAGGCCTGGCTGTCC
CGTGGCCCCAGTCCTGGCCCTGGCCGTCTGCTGCTGGTGTGCCATGTCTCAGGATTCTACCCAAAGCCTG
TATGGGTGAAGTGGATGCGGGGTGAGCAGGAGCAGCAGGGCACTCAGCCAGGGGACATCCTGCCCAATGC
TGACGAGACATGGTATCTCCGAGCAACCCTGGATGTGGTGGCTGGGGAGGCAGCTGGCCTGTCCTGTCGG
GTGAAGCACAGCAGTCTAGAGGGCCAGGACATCGTCCTCTACTGGGGTGGGCCTATCGATAAGCTTGGTG
GTGGTCTGAACGATATTTTTGAAGCTCAGAAAATCGAATGGCATGAATAGCGGCCGCAATTCACTCCTCA
GGTGCAGGCTGCCTATCAGAAGGTGGTGGCTGGTGTGGCCAATGCCCTGGCTCACAAATACCACTGAGAT
CTTTTTCCCTCTGCCAAAAATTATGGGGACATCATGAAGCCCCTTGAGCATCTGACTTCTGGCTAATAAA
GGAAATTTATTTTCATTGCAATAGTGTGTTGGAATTTTTTGTGTCTCTCACTCGGAAGGACATATGGGAG
GGCAAATCATTTAAAACATCAGAATGAGTATTTGGTTTAGAGTTTGGCAACATATGCCCATATGCTGGCT
GCCATGAACAAAGGTTGGCTATAAAGAGGTCATCAGTATATGAAACAGCCCCCTGCTGTCCATTCCTTAT
TCCATAGAAAAGCCTTGACTTGAGGTTAGATTTTTTTTATATTTTGTTTTGTGTTATTTTTTTCTTTAAC
ATCCCTAAAATTTTCCTTACATGTTTTACTAGCCAGATTTTTCCTCCTCTCCTGACTACTCCCAGTCATA
GCTGTCCCTCTTCTCTTATGGAGATCCCTCGACGGATCCTGAGAACTTCAGGGTGAGTCTATGGGACCCT
TGATGTTTTCTTTCCCCTTCTTTTCTATGGTTAAGTTCATGTCATAGGAAGGGGAGAAGTAACAGGGTAC
AGTTTAGAATGGGAAACAGACGAATGATTGCATCAGTGTGGAAGTCTCAGGATCGTTTTAGTTTCTTTTA
TTTGCTGTTCATAACAATTGTTTTCTTTTGTTTAATTCTTGCTTTCTTTTTTTTTCTTCTCCGCAATTTT
TACTATTATACTTAATGCCTTAACATTGTGTATAACAAAAGGAAATATCTCTGAGATACATTAAGTAACT
TAAAAAAAAACTTTACACAGTCTGCCTAGTACATTACTATTTGGAATATATGTGTGCTTATTTGCATATT
CATAATCTCCCTACTTTATTTTCTTTTATTTTTAATTGATACATAATCATTATACATATTTATGGGTTAA
AGTGTAATGTTTTAATATGTGTACACATATTGACCAAATCAGGGTAATTTTGCATTTGTAATTTTAAAAA
ATGCTTTCTTCTTTTAATATACTTTTTTGTTTATCTTATTTCTAATACTTTCCCTAATCTCTTTCTTTCA
GGGCAATAATGATACAATGTATCATGCCTCTTTGCACCATTCTAAAGAATAACAGTGATAATTTCTGGGT
TAAGGCAATAGCAATATTTCTGCATATAAATATTTCTGCATATAAATTGTAACTGATGTAAGAGGTTTCA
TATTGCTAATAGCAGCTACAATCCAGCTACCATTCTGCTTTTATTTTATGGTTGGGATAAGGCTGGATTA
TTCTGAGTCCAAGCTAGGCCCTTTTGCTAATCATGTTCATACCTCTTATCTTCCTCCCACAGCTCCTGGG
CAACGTGCTGGTCTGTGTGCTGGCCCATCACTTTGGCAAAGAATTCACCCCACCAGTGCAGGCTGCCTAT
CAGAAAGTGGTGGCTGGTGTGGCTAATGCCCTGGCCCACAAGTATCACTAAGCTCGCTTTCTTGCTGTCC
AATTTCTATTAAAGGTTCCTTTGTTCCCTAAGTCCAACTACTAAACTGGGGGATATTATGAAGGGCCTTG
AGCATCTGGATTCTGCCTAATAAAAAACATTTATTTTCATTGCAATGATGTATTTAAATTATTTCTGAAT
ATTTTACTAAAAAGGGAATGTGGGAGGTCAGTGCATTTAAAACATAAAGAAATGAAGAGCTAGTTCAAAC
CTTGGGAAAATACACTATATCTTAAACTCCATGAAAGAAGGTGAGGCTGCAAACAGCTAATGCACATTGG
CAACAGCCCCTGATGCCTATGCCTTATTCATCCCTCAGAAAAGGATTCAAGTAGAGGCTTGATTTGGAGG
TTAAAGTTTTGCTATGCTGTATTTTACATTACTTATTGTTTTAGCTGTCCTCATGAATGTCTTTTCACTA
CCCATTTGCTTATCCTGCATCTCTCAGCCTTGACTCCACTCAGTTCTCTTGCTTAGAGATACCACCTTTC
CCCTGAAGTGTTCCTTCCATGTTTTACGGCGAGATGGTTTCTCCTCGCCTGGCCACTCAGCCTTAGTTGT
CTCTGTTGTCTTATAGAGGTCTACTTGAAGAAGGAAAAACAGGGGGCATGGTTTGACTGTCCTGTGAGCC
CTTCTTCCCTGCCTCCCCCACTCACAGTGACCCGGAATCTGCAGTGCTAGTCTCCCGGAACTATCACTCT
TTCACAGTCTGCTTTGGAAGGACTGGGCTTAGTATGAAAAGTTAGGACTGAGAAGAATTTGAAAGGGGGC
TTTTTGTAGCTTGATATTCACTACTGTCTTATTACCCTATCATAGGCCCACCCCAAATGGAAGTCCCATT
CTTCCTCAGGATGTTTAAGATTAGCATTCAGGAAGAGATCAGAGGTCTGCTGGCTCCCTTATCATGTCCC
TTATGGTGCTTCTGGCTCTGCAGTTATTAGCATAGTGTTACCATCAACCACCTTAACTTCATTTTTCTTA
TTCAATACCTAGGTAGGTAGATGCTAGATTCTGGAAATAAAATATGAGTCTCAAGTGGTCCTTGTCCTCT
CTCCCAGTCAAATTCTGAATCTAGTTGGCAAGATTCTGAAATCAAGGCATATAATCAGTAATAAGTGATG
ATAGAAGGGTATATAGAAGAATTTTATTATATGAGAGGGTGAAATCCCAGCAATTTGGGAGGCTGAGGCA
GGAGAATCGCTTGATCCTGGGAGGCAGAGGTTGCAGTGAGCCAAGATTGTGCCACTGCATTCCAGCCCAG
GTGACAGCATGAGACTCCGTCACAAAAAAAAAAGAAAAAAAAGGGGGGGGGGGGCGGTGGAGCCAAGATG
ACCGAATAGGAACAGCTCCAGTCTATAGCTCCCATCGTGAGTGACGCAGAAGACGGGTGATTTCTGCATT
TCCAACTGAGGTACCAGGTTCATCTCACAGGGAAGTGCCAGGCAGTGGGTGCAGGACAGTAGGTGCAGTG
CACTGTGCATGAGCCGAAGCAGGGCGAGGCATCACCTCACCCGGGAAGCACAAGGGGTCAGGGAATTCCC
TTTCCTAGTCAAAGAAAAGGGTGACAGATGGCACCTGGAAAATCGGGTCACTCCCGCCCTAATACTGCGC
TCTTCCAACAAGCTTTCTTTGGACTTAGATCAATTTCCCTTGGGAAGAAGATTTTTAGCACAGCAAGGGG
CAGGATGTTCAACTGTGAGAAAACGAAGAATTAGCCAAAAAACTTCCAGTAAGCCTGCAAAAAAAAAAAA
AAAATAAAAGCTAAGTTTCTATAAATGTTCTGTAAATGTAAAACAGAAGGTAAGTCAACTGCACCTAATA
AAAATCACTTAATAGCAATGTGCTGTGTCAGTTGTTTATTGGAACCACACCCGGTACACATCCTGTCCAG
CATTTGCAGTGCGTGCATTGAATTATTGTGCTGGCTAGACTTCATGGCGCCTGGCACCGAATCCTGCCTT
CTCAGCCAAAATGAATAATTGCTTTGTTGGCAAGAAACTAAGCATCAATGGGACGCGTGCAAAGCACCGG
CGGCGGTAGATGCGGGGTAAGTACTGAATTTTAATTCGACCTATCCCGGTAAAGCGAAAGCGACACGCTT
TTTTTTCACACATAGCGGGACCGAACACGTTATAAGTATCGATTAGGTCTATTTTTGTCTCTCTGTCGGA
ACCAGAACTGGTAAAAGTTTCCATTGCGTCTGGGCTTGTCTATCATTGCGTCTCTATGGTTTTTGGAGGA
TTAGACGGGCCACCAGTAATGGTGCATAGCGGATGTCTGTACCGCCATCGGTGCACCGATATAGGTTTGG
GGCTCCCCAAGGGACTGCTGGGATGACAGCTTCATATTATATTGAATGGGCGCATAATCAGCTTAATTGG
TGAGGACAAGCTACAAGTTGTAACCTGATCTCCACAAAGTACCGTTGCCGGTCGGGGTCAAACCGTCTTC
GGTGCTCGAAACCGCCTTAAACTACAGACAGGTCCCAGCCAAGTAGGCGGATCAAAACCTCAAAAAGGCG
GGAGCCAATCAAAATGCAGCATTATATTTTAAGCTCACCGAAACCGGTAAGTAAAGACTATGTATTTTTT
CCCAGTGAATAATTGTTGTTAACAATAATCACACCATCACCGTTTTTTCAAGCGGGAAAAAATAGCCAGC
TAACTATAAAAAGCTGCTGACAGACCCCGGTTTTCACATGGACCTGAAACCTTTTGCAAGAACCAATCCA
TTCTCAGGGTTGGATTGTCTGTGGTGCAGAGAGCCTCTTACAGAAGTTGATGCTTTTAGGTGCATGGTCA
AAGACTTTCATGTTGTAATTCGGGAAGGCTGTAGATATGGTGCATGTACCATTTGTCTTGAAAACTGTTT
AGCTACTGAAAGAAGACTTTGGCAAGGTGTTCCAGTAACAGGTGAGGAAGCTGAATTATTGCATGGCAAA
ACACTTGATAGGCTTTGCATAAGATGCTGCTACTGTGGGGGCAAACTAACAAAAAATGAAAAACATCGGC
ATGTGCTTTTTAATGAGCCTTTCTGCAAAACCAGAGCTAACATAATTAGAGGACGCTGCTACGACTGCTG
CAGACATGGTTCAAGGTCCAAATACCCATAGAAACTTGGATGATTCACCTGCAGGACCGTTGCTGATTTT
AAGTCCATGTGCAGGCACACCTACCAGGTCTCCTGCAGCACCTGATGCACCTGATTTCAGACTTCCGTGC
CATTTCGGCCGTCCTACTAGGAAGCGAGGTCCCACTACGCCTCCGCTTTCCTCTCCCGGAAAACTGTGTG
CAACAGGGCCACGTCGAGTGTATTCTGTGACTGTCTGCTGTGGAAACTGCGGAAAAGAGCTGACTTTTGC
TGTGAAGACCAGCTCGACGTCCCTGCTTGGATTTGAACACCTTTTAAACTCAGATTTAGACCTCTTGTGT
CCACGTTGTGAATCTCGCGAGCGTCATGGCAAACGATAAAGGTAGCAATTGGGATTCGGGCTTGGGATGC
TCATATCTGCTGACTGAGGCAGAATGTGAAAGTGACAAAGAGAATGAGGAACCCGGGGCAGGTGTAGAAC
TGTCTGTGGAATCTGATCGGTATGATAGCCAGGATGAGGATTTTGTTGACAATGCATCAGTCTTTCAGGG
AAATCACCTGGAGGTCTTCCAGGCATTAGAGAAAAAGGCGGGTGAGGAGCAGATTTTAAATTTGAAAAGA
AAAGTATTGGGGAGTTCGCAAAACAGCAGCGGTTCCGAAGCATCTGAAACTCCAGTTAAAAGACGGAAAT
CAGGAGCAAAGCGAAGATTATTTGCTGAAAATGAAGCTAACCGTGTTCTTACGCCCCTCCAGGTACAGGG
GGAGGGGGAGGGGAGGCAAGAACTTAATGAGGAGCAGGCAATTAGTCATCTACATCTGCAGCTTGTTAAA
TCTAAAAATGCTACAGTTTTTAAGCTGGGGCTCTTTAAATCTTTGTTCCTTTGTAGCTTCCATGATATTA
CGAGGTTGTTTAAGAATGATAAGACCACTAATCAGCAATGGGTGCTGGCTGTGTTTGGCCTTGCAGAGGT
GTTTTTTGAGGCGAGTTTCGAACTCCTAAAGAAGCAGTGTAGTTTTCTGCAGATGCAAAAAAGATCTCAT
GAAGGAGGAACTTGTGCAGTTTACTTAATCTGCTTTAACACAGCTAAAAGCAGAGAAACAGTCCGGAATC
TGATGGCAAACATGCTAAATGTAAGAGAAGAGTGTTTGATGCTGCAGCCACCTAAAATTCGAGGACTCAG
CGCAGCTCTATTCTGGTTTAAAAGTAGTTTGTCACCCGCTACACTTAAACATGGTGCTTTACCTGAGTGG
ATACGGGCGCAAACTACTCTGAACGAGAGCTTGCAGACCGAGAAATTCGACTTCGGAACTATGGTGCAAT
GGGCCTATGATCACAAATATGCTGAGGAGTCTAAAATAGCCTATGAATATGCTTTGGCTGCAGGATCTGA
TAGCAATGCACGGGCTTTTTTAGCAACTAACAGCCAAGCTAAGCATGTGAAGGACTGTGCAACTATGGTA
AGACACTATCTAAGAGCTGAAACACAAGCATTAAGCATGCCTGCATATATTAAAGCTAGGTGCAAGCTGG
CAACTGGGGAAGGAAGCTGGAAGTCTATCCTAACTTTTTTTAACTATCAGAATATTGAATTAATTACCTT
TATTAATGCTTTAAAGCTCTGGCTAAAAGGAATTCCAAAAAAAAACTGTTTAGCATTTATTGGCCCTCCA
AACACAGGCAAGTCTATGCTCTGCAACTCATTAATTCATTTTTTGGGTGGTAGTGTTTTATCTTTTGCCA
ACCATAAAAGTCACTTTTGGCTTGCTTCCCTAGCAGATACTAGAGCTGCTTTAGTAGATGATGCTACTCA
TGCTTGCTGGAGGTACTTTGACACATACCTCAGAAATGCATTGGATGGCTACCCTGTCAGTATTGATAGA
AAACACAAAGCAGCGGTTCAAATTAAAGCTCCACCCCTCCTGGTAACCAGTAATATTGATGTGCAGGCAG
AGGACAGATATTTGTACTTGCATAGTCGGGTGCAAACCTTTCGCTTTGAGCAGCCATGCACAGATGAATC
GGGTGAGCAACCTTTTAATATTACTGATGCAGATTGGAAATCTTTTTTTGTAAGGTTATGGGGGCGTTTA
GACCTGATTGACGAGGAGGAGGATAGTGAAGAGGATGGAGACAGCATGCGAACGTTTACATGTAGCGCAA
GAAACACAAATGCAGTTGATTGAGAAAAGTAGTGATAAGTTGCAAGATCATATACTGTACTGGACTGCTG
TTAGAACTGAGAACACACTGCTTTATGCTGCAAGGAAAAAAGGGGTGACTGTCCTAGGACACTGCAGAGT
ACCACACTCTGTAGTTTGTCAAGAGAGAGCCAAGCAGGCCATTGAAATGCAGTTGTCTTTGCAGGAGTTA
AGCAAAACTGAGTTTGGGGATGAACCATGGTCTTTGCTTGACACAAGCTGGGACCGATATATGTCAGAAC
CTAAACGGTGCTTTAAGAAAGGCGCCAGGGTGGTAGAGGTGGAGTTTGATGGAAATGCAAGCAATACAAA
CTGGTACACTGTCTACAGCAATTTGTACATGCGCACAGAGGACGGCTGGCAGCTTGCGAAGGCTGGGGCT
GACGGAACTGGGCTCTACTACTGCACCATGGCCGGTGCTGGACGCATTTACTATTCTCGCTTTGGTGACG
AGGCAGCCAGATTTAGTACAACAGGGCATTACTCTGTAAGAGATCAGGACAGAGTGTATGCTGGTGTCTC
ATCCACCTCTTCTGATTTTAGAGATCGCCCAGACGGAGTCTGGGTCGCATCCGAAGGACCTGAAGGAGAC
CCTGCAGGAAAAGAAGCCGAGCCAGCCCAGCCTGTCTCTTCTTTGCTCGGCTCCCCCGCCTGCGGTCCCA
TCAGAGCAGGCCTCGGTTGGGTACGGGACGGTCCTCGCTCGCACCCCTACAATTTTCCTGCAGGCTCGGG
GGGCTCTATTCTCCGCTCTTCCTCCACCCCGGTGCAGGGCACGGTACCGGTGGACTTGGCATCAAGGCAG
GAAGAAGAGGAGCAGTCGCCCGACTCCACAGAGGAAGAACCAGTGACTCTCCCAAGGCGCACCACCAATG
ATGGATTCCACCTGTTAAAGGCAGGAGGGTCATGCTTTGCTCTAATTTCAGGAACTGCTAACCAGGTAAA
GTGCTATCGCTTTCGGGTGAAAAAGAACCATAGACATCGCTACGAGAACTGCACCACCACCTGGTTCACA
GTTGCTGACAACGGTGCTGAAAGACAAGGACAAGCACAAATACTGATCACCTTTGGATCGCCAAGTCAAA
GGCAAGACTTTCTGAAACATGTACCACTACCTCCTGGAATGAACATTTCCGGCTTTACAGCCAGCTTGGA
CTTCTGATCACTGCCATTGCCTTTTCTTCATCTGACTGGTGTACTATGCCAAATCTATGGTTTCTATTGT
TCTTGGGACTAGTTGCTGCAATGCAACTGCTGCTATTACTGTTCTTACTCTTGTTTTTTCTTGTATACTG
GGATCATTTTGAGTGCTCCTGTACAGGTCTGCCCTTTTAATGCCTTTACATCACTGGCTATTGGCTGTGT
TTTTACTGTTGTGTGGATTTGTTTTATATACTGTATGAAGTTTTTTCATTTGTGCTTGTATTGCTGTTTG
TAAGTTTTTTACTAGAGTTTGTATTCCCCCTGCTCAGATTTTATATGGTTTAAGCTGCAGCAATAAAAAT
GAGTGCACGAAAAAGAGTAAAACGTGCCAGTGCCTATGACCTGTACAGGACATGCAAGCAAGCGGGCACA
TGTCCACCAGATGTGATACCAAAGGTAGAAGGAGATACTATAGCAGATAAAATTTTGAAATTTGGGGGTC
TTGCAATCTACTTAGGAGGGCTAGGAATAGGAACATGGTCTACTGGAAGGGTTGCTGCAGGTGGATCACC
AAGGTACACACCACTCCGAACAGCAGGGTCCACATCATCGCTTGCATCAATAGGATCGATCCTCTACGCC
GGACGCATCGTGGCCGGCATCACCGGCGCCACAGGTGCGGTTGCTGGCGCCTATATCGCCGACATCACCG
ATGGGGAAGATCGGGCTCGCCACTTCGGGCTCATGAGCGCTTGTTTCGGCGTGGGTATGGTGGCAGGCCC
CGTGGCCGGGGGACTGTTGGGCGCCATCTCCTTGCATGCACCATTCCTTGCGGCGGCGGTGCTCAACGGC
CTCAACCTACTACTGGGCTGCTTCCTAATGCAGGAGTCGCATAAGGGAGAGCGTCGAGCGGCTGCGCGGC
CGGCCGCTATGCGGTGTGAAATACCGCACAGATGCGTAAGGAGAAAATACCGCATCAGGCGCTCTTCCGC
TTCCTCGCTCACTGACTCGCTGCGCTCGGTCGTTCGGCTGCGGCGAGCGGTATCAGCTCACTCAAAGGCG
GTAATACGGTTATCCACAGAATCAGGGGATAACGCAGGAAAGAACATGTGAGCAAAAGGCCAGCAAAAGG
CCAGGAACCGTAAAAAGGCCGCGTTGCTGGCGTTTTTCCATAGGCTCCGCCCCCCTGACGAGCATCACAA
AAATCGACGCTCAAGTCAGAGGTGGCGAAACCCGACAGGACTATAAAGATACCAGGCGTTTCCCCCTGGA
AGCTCCCTCGTGCGCTCTCCTGTTCCGACCCTGCCGCTTACCGGATACCTGTCCGCCTTTCTCCCTTCGG
GAAGCGTGGCGCTTTCTCATAGCTCACGCTGTAGGTATCTCAGTTCGGTGTAGGTCGTTCGCTCCAAGCT
GGGCTGTGTGCACGAACCCCCCGTTCAGCCCGACCGCTGCGCCTTATCCGGTAACTATCGTCTTGAGTCC
AACCCGGTAAGACACGACTTATCGCCACTGGCAGCAGCCACTGGTAACAGGATTAGCAGAGCGAGGTATG
TAGGCGGTGCTACAGAGTTCTTGAAGTGGTGGCCTAACTACGGCTACACTAGAAGGACAGTATTTGGTAT
CTGCGCTCTGCTGAAGCCAGTTACCTTCGGAAAAAGAGTTGGTAGCTCTTGATCCGGCAAACAAACCACC
GCTGGTAGCGGTGGTTTTTTTGTTTGCAAGCAGCAGATTACGCGCAGAAAAAAAGGATCTCAAGAAGATC
CTTTGATCTTTTCTACGGGGTCTGACGCTCAGTGGAACGAAAACTCACGTTAAGGGATTTTGGTCATGAG
ATTATCAAAAAGGATCTTCACCTAGATCCTTTTAAATTAAAAATGAAGTTTTAAATCAATCTAAAGTATA
TATGAGTAAACTTGGTCTGACAGTTACCAATGCTTAATCAGTGAGGCACCTATCTCAGCGATCTGTCTAT
TTCGTTCATCCATAGTTGCCTGACTCCCCGTCGTGTAGATAACTACGATACGGGAGGGCTTACCATCTGG
CCCCAGTGCTGCAATGATACCGCGAGACCCACGCTCACCGGCTCCAGATTTATCAGCAATAAACCAGCCA
GCCGGAAGGGCCGAGCGCAGAAGTGGTCCTGCAACTTTATCCGCCTCCATCCAGTCTATTAATTGTTGCC
GGGAAGCTAGAGTAAGTAGTTCGCCAGTTAATAGTTTGCGCAACGTTGTTGCCATTGCTGCAGGCATCGT
GGTGTCACGCTCGTCGTTTGGTATGGCTTCATTCAGCTCCGGTTCCCAACGATCAAGGCGAGTTACATGA
TCCCCCATGTTGTGCAAAAAAGCGGTTAGCTCCTTCGGTCCTCCGATCGTTGTCAGAAGTAAGTTGGCCG
CAGTGTTATCACTCATGGTTATGGCAGCACTGCATAATTCTCTTACTGTCATGCCATCCGTAAGATGCTT
TTCTGTGACTGGTGAGTACTCAACCAAGTCATTCTGAGAATAGTGTATGCGGCGACCGAGTTGCTCTTGC
CCGGCGTCAACACGGGATAATACCGCGCCACATAGCAGAACTTTAAAAGTGCTCATCATTGGAAAACGTT
CTTCGGGGCGAAAACTCTCAAGGATCTTACCGCTGTTGAGATCCAGTTCGATGTAACCCACTCGTGCACC
CAACTGATCTTCAGCATCTTTTACTTTCACCAGCGTTTCTGGGTGAGCAAAAACAGGAAGGCAAAATGCC
GCAAAAAAGGGAATAAGGGCGACACGGAAATGTTGAATACTCATACTCTTCCTTTTTCAATATTATTGAA
GCATTTATCAGGGTTATTGTCTCATGAGCGGATACATATTTGAATGTATTTAGAAAAATAAACAAATAGG
GGTTCCGCGCACATTTCCCCGAAAAGTGCCACCTGACGTCTAAGAAACCATTATTATCATGACATTAACC
TATAAAAATAGGCGTATCACGAGGCCCTTTCGTCTTCAAGAATTCTCATGTTTGACAGCTTATCATCGAT
AAGCTTCACGCTGCCGCAAGCACTCAGGGCGCAAGGGCTGCTAAAGGAAGCGGAACACGTAGAAAGCCAG
TCCGCAGAAACGGTGCTGACCCCGGATGAATGTCAGCTACTGGGCTATCTGGACAAGGGAAAACGCAAGC
GCAAAGAGAAAGCAGGTAGCTTGCAGTGGGCTTACATGGCGATAGCTAGACTGGGCGGTTTTATGGACAG
CAAGCGAACCGGAATTGCCAGCTGGGGCGCCCTCTGGTAAGGTTGGGAAGCCCTGCAAAGTAAACTGGAT
GGCTTTCTTGCCGCCAAGGATCTGATGGCGCAGGGGATCAAGATCCTGCTTCATCCCCGTGGCCCGTTGC
TCGCGTTTGCTGGCGGTGTCCCCGGAAGAAATATATTTGCATGTCTTTAGTTCTATGATGACACAAACCC
CGCCCAGCGTCTTGTCATTGGCGAATTCGAACACGCAGATGCAGTCGGGGCGGCGCGGTCCCAGGTCCAC
TTCGCATATTAAGGTGACGCGTGTGGCCTCGAACACCGAGCGACCCTGCAGCGACCCGCTTAACAGCGTC
AACAGCGTGCCGCAGATCTGATCAAGAGACAGGATGAGGATCGTTTCGCATGATTGAACAAGATGGATTG
CACGCAGGTTCTCCGGCCGCTTGGGTGGAGAGGCTATTCGGCTATGACTGGGCACAACAGACAATCGGCT
GCTCTGATGCCGCCGTGTTCCGGCTGTCAGCGCAGGGGCGCCCGGTTCTTTTTGTCAAGACCGACCTGTC
CGGTGCCCTGAATGAACTGCAGGACGAGGCAGCGCGGCTATCGTGGCTGGCCACGACGGGCGTTCCTTGC
GCAGCTGTGCTCGACGTTGTCACTGAAGCGGGAAGGGACTGGCTGCTATTGGGCGAAGTGCCGGGGCAGG
ATCTCCTGTCATCTCACCTTGCTCCTGCCGAGAAAGTATCCATCATGGCTGATGCAATGCGGCGGCTGCA
TACGCTTGATCCGGCTACCTGCCCATTCGACCACCAAGCGAAACATCGCATCGAGCGAGCACGTACTCGG
ATGGAAGCCGGTCTTGTCGATCAGGATGATCTGGACGAAGAGCATCAGGGGCTCGCGCCAGCCGAACTGT
TCGCCAGGCTCAAGGCGCGCATGCCCGACGGCGAGGATCTCGTCGTGACCCATGGCGATGCCTGCTTGCC
GAATATCATGGTGGAAAATGGCCGCTTTTCTGGATTCATCGACTGTGGCCGGCTGGGTGTGGCGGACCGC
TATCAGGACATAGCGTTGGCTACCCGTGATATTGCTGAAGAGCTTGGCGGCGAATGGGCTGACCGCTTCC
TCGTGCTTTACGGTATCGCCGCTCCCGATTCGCAGCGCATCGCCTTCTATCGCCTTCTTGACGAGTTCTT
CTGAGCGGGACTCTGGGGTTCGAAATGACCGACCAAGCGACGCCCAACCTGCCATCACGAGATTTCGATT
CCACCGCCGCCTTCTATGAAAGGTTGGGCTTCGGAATCGTTTTCCGGGACGCCGGCTGGATGATCCTCCA
GCGCGGGGATCTCATGCTGGAGTTCTTCGCCCACCCCGGGAGATGGGGGAGGCTAACTGAAACACGGAAG
GAGACAATACCGGAAGGAACCCGCGCTATGACGGCAATAAAAAGACAGAATAAAACGCACGGTGTTGGGT
CGTTTGTTCATAAACGCGGGGTTCGGTCCCAGGGCTGGCACTCTGTCGATACCCCACCGAGACCCCATTG
GGGCCAATACGCCCGCGTTTCTTCCTTTTCCCCACCCCACCCCCCAAGTTCGGGTGAAGGCCCAGGGCTC
GCAGCCAACGTCGGGGCGGCAAGCCCTGCCATAGCCACGGGCCCCGTGGGTTAGGGACGGCGGATCGCGG
CCCTCTAGAGAGCTTGGCCCATTGCATACGTTGTATCCATATCATAATATGTACATTTATATTGGCTCAT
GTCCAACATTACCGCCATGTT
Features (pLannotate 1.2.2; 29 found; start..end, strand, type, name):
      1..380     +  enhancer       CMV enhancer: human cytomegalovirus immediate early enhancer
    381..584     +  promoter       CMV promoter: human cytomegalovirus (CMV) immediate early promoter
    696..1268    +  intron         β-globin intron: intron from rabbit β-globin gene
   1331..2239    +  CDS            CD1D (fragment): CD1D_HUMAN - Experimental evidence at protein level: Swiss-Prot protein existence level 1. Antigen-presenting protein that binds self and non-self glycolipids and presents them to T-cell receptors on natural killer T- cells. From Homo sapiens (Human).
   2297..2374    +  CDS            HBB (fragment): HBB_PONPY - Experimental evidence at transcript level: Swiss-Prot protein existence level 2. Involved in oxygen transport from the lung to the various peripheral tissues. From Pongo pygmaeus (Bornean orangutan).
   2445..2500    +  polyA_signal   β-globin poly(A) signal: rabbit β-globin polyadenylation signal (Gil and Proudfoot, 1987)
   2853..2941    +  intron         β-globin intron (fragment): internally truncated intron from human β-globin
   3311..3702    +  intron         β-globin intron (fragment): internally truncated intron from human β-globin
   3706..3828    +  CDS            HBB: HBB_COLGU - Experimental evidence at transcript level: Swiss-Prot protein existence level 2. Involved in oxygen transport from the lung to the various peripheral tissues. From Colobus guereza (Mantled guereza) (Eastern black-and-white colobus monkey).
   3832..4226    +  polyA_signal   β-globin poly(A): human β-globin polyadenylation signal
   4789..4980    +  ncRNA          CoTC ribozyme: Accession: RF00621 - Beta-globin co-transcriptional cleavage ribozyme
   4995..5117    -  CDS            LMO7DN (fragment): LMO7D_HUMAN - Also known as C13orf45. Experimental evidence at transcript level: Swiss-Prot protein existence level 2. From Homo sapiens (Human).
   5470..5604    +  CDS            L1 (fragment): VL1_BPV1 - Experimental evidence at protein level: Swiss-Prot protein existence level 1. Forms an icosahedral capsid with a T=7 symmetry and a 50 nm diameter. The capsid is composed of 72 pentamers linked to each other by disulfide bonds and associated with L2 proteins. Binds to heparan sulfate proteoglycans on cell surface of basal layer keratinocytes to provide initial virion attachment. This binding mediates a conformational change in the virus capsid that facilitates efficient infection. The virion enters the host cell via endocytosis. During virus trafficking, L1 protein dissociates from
   6548..6958    +  CDS            E6: VE6_BPV1 - Experimental evidence at protein level: Swiss-Prot protein existence level 1. Plays a major role in the induction and maintenance of cellular transformation. E6 associates with host UBE3A/E6-AP ubiquitin- protein ligase and modulates its activity. Protects host keratinocytes from apoptosis by mediating the degradation of host BAK1. May also inhibit host immune response. From Bovine papillomavirus type 1.
   6936..7316    +  CDS            E7: VE7_BPV1 - Experimental evidence at protein level: Swiss-Prot protein existence level 1. Plays a role in viral genome replication by driving entry of quiescent cells into the cell cycle. Stimulation of progression from G1 to S phase allows the virus to efficiently use the cellular DNA replicating machinery to achieve viral genome replication. E7 protein has both transforming and trans-activating activities. Induces the disassembly of the E2F1 transcription factor from RB1, with subsequent transcriptional activation of E2F1-regulated S-phase genes. Interferes with host histone deacetylation med
   7306..9120    +  CDS            E1: VE1_BPV1 - Experimental evidence at protein level: Swiss-Prot protein existence level 1. ATP-dependent DNA helicase required for initiation of viral DNA replication. It forms a complex with the viral E2 protein. The E1- E2 complex binds to the replication origin which contains binding sites for both proteins. During the initial step, a dimer of E1 interacts with a dimer of protein E2 leading to a complex that binds the viral origin of replication with high specificity. Then, a second dimer of E1 displaces the E2 dimer in an ATP-dependent manner to form the E1 tetramer. Following this, two E1 m
   9065..10294   +  CDS            E2: VE2_BPV1 - Experimental evidence at protein level: Swiss-Prot protein existence level 1. Plays a role in the initiation of viral DNA replication. A dimer of E2 interacts with a dimer of E1 in order to improve specificity of E1 DNA binding activity. Once the complex recognizes and binds DNA at specific sites, the E2 dimer is removed from DNA. E2 also regulates viral transcription through binding to the E2RE response element (5'-ACCNNNNNNGGT-3') present in multiple copies in the regulatory regions of the viral genome. Activates or represses transcription depending on E2RE's position with regards
  10336..10467   +  CDS            E5: VE5_BPV1 - Experimental evidence at protein level: Swiss-Prot protein existence level 1. E5 can induce cellular DNA synthesis. It seems to interact with a 16 kDa cellular protein. E5 seems to activate the PDGF receptor. From Bovine papillomavirus type 1.
  10636..10902   +  CDS            L2 (fragment): VL2_HPV16 - Experimental evidence at protein level: Swiss-Prot protein existence level 1. Minor protein of the capsid that localizes along the inner surface of the virion, within the central cavities beneath the L1 pentamers. Plays a role in capsid stabilization through interaction with the major capsid protein L1. Once the virion enters the host cell, L2 escorts the genomic DNA into the nucleus by promoting escape from the endosomal compartments and traffic through the host Golgi network. Mechanistically, the C-terminus of L2 possesses a cell-penetrating peptide that protudes from the host en
  10908..11187   +  CDS            TcR (fragment): tetracycline efflux protein; tet; confers resistance to tetracycline
  11208..11259   +  misc_feature   bom (fragment): basis of mobility region from pBR322
  11445..12033   -  rep_origin     ori: high-copy-number ColE1/pMB1/pBR322/pUC origin of replication
  12204..13064   -  CDS            AmpR: β-lactamase; bla; confers resistance to ampicillin, carbenicillin, and related antibiotics
  13065..13169   -  promoter       AmpR promoter: bla
  13302..13625   +  CDS            tnpA (fragment): TN5P_ECOLX - Also known as tnp. Experimental evidence at protein level: Swiss-Prot protein existence level 1. Mediates transposition of transposon Tn5 by a 'cut and paste' mechanism. First, the monomeric transposase binds the 19 bp inverted DNA repeats flanking the transposon. Then, dimerization of the DNA- bound transposase creates a synaptic DNA complex. After nicking of the first DNA strand, excision of the transposon proceeds through a series of intermediates. The transposase then mediates the insertion of the transposon at a new site by strand transfer. The activity of the wild- type tran
  13708..13853   +  promoter       HSV TK promoter: herpes simplex virus thymidine kinase promoter
  13910..14701   +  CDS            neo: KKA2_KLEPN - Also known as kan, nptII. Experimental evidence at protein level: Swiss-Prot protein existence level 1. Resistance to kanamycin, neomycin, paromomycin, ribostamycin, butirosin and gentamicin B. From Klebsiella pneumoniae.
  14725..14880   +  CDS            ble (fragment): BLE_KLEPN - Experimental evidence at protein level: Swiss-Prot protein existence level 1. Binding protein with a strong affinity to the bleomycin family of antibiotics. Binds to CL990; an antimitotic-antibiotic compound. From Klebsiella pneumoniae.
  14942..14989   +  polyA_signal   HSV TK poly(A) signal: herpes simplex virus thymidine kinase polyadenylation signal (Cole and Stacy, 1985)
