[The description below was written by a language model from this plasmid's Addgene catalogue record and pLannotate feature annotations shown in this document.]
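Description:
pHCD1Dsol is a mammalian expression plasmid of about 15.3 kb built on the BCMGSNeo backbone, a bovine papillomavirus type 1 (BPV-1)-based vector. The feature table shows the BPV-1 early region (E6, E7, E1, E2 and E5, with only fragments of the L1 and L2 capsid genes). This region includes the E1 helicase and E2 origin-binding protein, which in papillomavirus-based vectors support extrachromosomal, episomal maintenance in permissive mammalian cells. A stretch of human β-globin genomic sequence (intron fragments, exon, poly(A) region and the co-transcriptional cleavage element) is also present as part of the backbone. In E. coli the plasmid replicates at high copy from a ColE1/pBR322-type origin and is selected with ampicillin through β-lactamase. Remnants of the tetracycline resistance gene, the bom region and Tn5 sequences are annotated as non-functional fragments. Mammalian transfectants are selected with G418 through a neo cassette driven by the HSV thymidine kinase promoter and terminated by the HSV TK poly(A) signal.

The payload is a human CD1D cDNA lacking the transmembrane region, so the protein is produced as a soluble form rather than anchored in the membrane. It was cloned between XhoI and NotI sites. Expression is driven by the CMV immediate-early enhancer and promoter, followed by a rabbit β-globin intron upstream of the coding sequence, and ends at a rabbit β-globin polyadenylation signal. The record lists a C-terminal "BirA" tag, most plausibly a BirA biotin ligase recognition sequence for site-specific biotinylation, although this element is not separately annotated in the feature table. CD1D presents glycolipid antigens to natural killer T cells. The construct is intended for producing recombinant soluble CD1D in mammalian cells, and the associated study concerns lipid-specific immune responses.
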