Addgene plasmid #102955: pHCD1Dsol
Purpose: Mammalian expression of human soluble CD1D cDNA
Depositing lab: Gennaro De Libero & Lucia Mori. Depositing organization: University of Basel. Publication: Fine tuning by human CD1e of lipid-specific immune responses. Facciotti F, Cavallari M, Angenieux C, Garcia-Alles LF, Signorino-Gelo F, Angman L, Gilleron M, Prandi J, Puzo G, Panza L, Xia C, Wang PG, Dellabona P, Casorati G, Porcelli SA, de la Salle H, Mori L, De Libero G. Proc Natl Acad Sci U S A. 2011 Aug 23;108(34):14228-33. doi: 10.1073/pnas.1108809108. Epub 2011 Aug 15. PubMed 21844346.
Backbone
  Vector backbone: BCMGSNeo
  Backbone manufacturer: Karasuyama, Kudo & Melchers, 1990
  Backbone size w/o insert (bp): 14580
  Vector type: Mammalian Expression
  Selectable markers: Neomycin (select with G418)
Growth in bacteria
  Bacterial resistance: Ampicillin, 100 μg/mL
  Growth temperature: 37°C
  Growth strain: DH5alpha
  Copy number: High Copy
Gene/Insert
  Gene/Insert name: Human soluble CD1D cDNA (alt name: NM_001766)
  Species: H. sapiens (human)
  Insert size (bp): 969
  Mutation: Lacks the transmembrane region
  Entrez Gene: CD1D (a.k.a. CD1A, R3, R3G1)
  Promoter: CMV
  Tag / fusion protein: BirA (C terminal on insert)
  Cloning method: Restriction Enzyme; 5′ cloning site XhoI (not destroyed); 3′ cloning site NotI (not destroyed)
  Sequencing primers: 5′ GGTTGTTGTGCTGTCTCATC; 3′ TGCACCTGAGGAGTGAATTG
Terms and licenses: Academic/Nonprofit Terms; Industry Terms: Not Available to Industry
How to cite: pHCD1Dsol was a gift from Gennaro De Libero & Lucia Mori (Addgene plasmid # 102955 ; http://n2t.net/addgene:102955 ; RRID:Addgene_102955)
